>Addgene plasmid #162517 | GFP-GLT1a-V5 | addgene full sequence | sequence record 321944 | Addgene NGS Result
CCTGCGTTATCCCCTGATTCTGTGGATAACCGTATTACCGCCATGCATTAGTTATTAATAGTAATCAATT
ACGGGGTCATTAGTTCATAGCCCATATATGGAGTTCCGCGTTACATAACTTACGGTAAATGGCCCGCCTG
GCTGACCGCCCAACGACCCCCGCCCATTGACGTCAATAATGACGTATGTTCCCATAGTAACGCCAATAGG
GACTTTCCATTGACGTCAATGGGTGGAGTATTTACGGTAAACTGCCCACTTGGCAGTACATCAAGTGTAT
CATATGCCAAGTACGCCCCCTATTGACGTCAATGACGGTAAATGGCCCGCCTGGCATTATGCCCAGTACA
TGACCTTATGGGACTTTCCTACTTGGCAGTACATCTACGTATTAGTCATCGCTATTACCATGGTGATGCG
GTTTTGGCAGTACATCAATGGGCGTGGATAGCGGTTTGACTCACGGGGATTTCCAAGTCTCCACCCCATT
GACGTCAATGGGAGTTTGTTTTGGCACCAAAATCAACGGGACTTTCCAAAATGTCGTAACAACTCCGCCC
CATTGACGCAAATGGGCGGTAGGCGTGTACGGTGGGAGGTCTATATAAGCAGAGCTGGTTTAGTGAACCG
TCAGATCCGCTAGCGCTACCGGTCGCCACCATGGTGAGCAAGGGCGAGGAGCTGTTCACCGGGGTGGTGC
CCATCCTGGTCGAGCTGGACGGCGACGTAAACGGCCACAAGTTCAGCGTGTCCGGCGAGGGCGAGGGCGA
TGCCACCTACGGCAAGCTGACCCTGAAGTTCATCTGCACCACCGGCAAGCTGCCCGTGCCCTGGCCCACC
CTCGTGACCACCCTGACCTACGGCGTGCAGTGCTTCAGCCGCTACCCCGACCACATGAAGCAGCACGACT
TCTTCAAGTCCGCCATGCCCGAAGGCTACGTCCAGGAGCGCACCATCTTCTTCAAGGACGACGGCAACTA
CAAGACCCGCGCCGAGGTGAAGTTCGAGGGCGACACCCTGGTGAACCGCATCGAGCTGAAGGGCATCGAC
TTCAAGGAGGACGGCAACATCCTGGGGCACAAGCTGGAGTACAACTACAACAGCCACAACGTCTATATCA
TGGCCGACAAGCAGAAGAACGGCATCAAGGTGAACTTCAAGATCCGCCACAACATCGAGGACGGCAGCGT
GCAGCTCGCCGACCACTACCAGCAGAACACCCCCATCGGCGACGGCCCCGTGCTGCTGCCCGACAACCAC
TACCTGAGCACCCAGTCCGCCCTGAGCAAAGACCCCAACGAGAAGCGCGATCACATGGTCCTGCTGGAGT
TCGTGACCGCCGCCGGGATCACTCTCGGCATGGACGAGCTGTACAAGTCCGGACTCAGATCTCGAGCTCA
AGCTTCGAATTCTATGGCATCAACCGAGGGTGCCAACAATATGCCCAAGCAGGTGGAAGTGCGCATGCAC
GACAGCCACCTCAGCTCCGAGGAGCCAAAGCACCGAAACCTGGGCATGCGCATGTGCGACAAGCTGGGGA
AGAACCTCCTGCTCTCACTGACTGTGTTTGGTGTCATCCTGGGAGCAGTATGTGGCGGGCTGCTTCGCTT
GGCGGCTCCCATCCACCCTGATGTGGTCATGTTGATAGCCTTCCCGGGGGACATCCTCATGAGGATGCTG
AAGATGCTCATCCTCCCTCTCATCATTTCCAGTCTCATCACAGGGCTGTCAGGGCTGGATGCTAAAGCCA
GCGGCCGCCTAGGCACGAGAGCCATGGTATATTACATGTCCACGACCATCATTGCCGCTGTGCTGGGGGT
CATCCTGGTGTTGGCCATCCACCCTGGGAATCCCAAACTCAAGAAGCAGCTGGGGCCTGGGAAGAAGAAC
GACGAGGTGTCCAGCCTGGATGCCTTCCTGGATCTCATTAGAAATCTCTTCCCGGAGAACCTGGTACAAG
CCTGTTTCCAACAGATTCAGACTGTGACAAAGAAAGTTCTGGTGGCACCTGGCAAGCCCATCCCCAACCC
CCTGCTGGGCCTGGACAGCACCCCATCCGAGGAGGCCAATACAACCAAGGCAGTCATCTCCCTGTTGAAT
GAGACCATGAATGAGGCCCCTGAAGAAACTAAGATCGTTATCAAGAAGGGCCTGGAGTTCAAGGACGGGA
TGAATGTCTTAGGTCTGATTGGATTCTTTATTGCTTTCGGCATTGCCATGGGGAAGATGGGTGAGCAGGC
CAAGCTGATGGTGGAGTTCTTCAACATTCTGAACGAGATTGTCATGAAGTTAGTGATCATGATCATGTGG
TATTCCCCGCTGGGTATCGCCTGCTTGATCTGTGGGAAGATCATCGCCATCAAGGACTTAGAAGTGGTTG
CTAGGCAGCTGGGGATGTACATGATCACAGTGATCGTGGGCCTCATCATTCATGGGGGCATCTTTCTCCC
CTTGATTTACTTTGTAGTGACCAGAAAAAACCCATTCTCCTTTTTTGCTGGCATTTTCCAAGCCTGGATC
ACTGCCCTGGGAACCGCTTCCAGTGCTGGAACTTTGCCTGTCACCTTCCGTTGCTTGGAAGATAATCTAG
GGATTGACAAGCGTGTGACCAGATTCGTCCTCCCAGTCGGAGCAACCATTAACATGGATGGTACAGCCCT
TTACGAAGCCGTGGCAGCCATCTTCATAGCCCAGATGAATGGGGTCATCCTGGATGGAGGTCAGATAGTG
ACTGTAAGCCTTACAGCAACTCTGGCGAGCATTGGTGCAGCCAGTATTCCCAGCGCCGGGTTGGTCACCA
TGCTCCTCATTCTCACAGCTGTGGGCCTGCCGACAGAGGACATCAGTCTGCTGGTGGCAGTGGACTGGCT
GCTGGATAGAATGAGAACTTCGGTCAATGTAGTGGGCGATTCTTTTGGGGCTGGGATTGTCTATCACCTT
TCCAAGTCCGAGCTGGACACCATTGACTCCCAACACCGAATGCACGAAGACATCGAAATGACCAAGACGC
AGTCCGTTTATGACGACACGAAGAACCACAGGGAAAGCAACTCTAATCAGTGTGTCTATGCCGCACACAA
CTCTGTCGTAATAGATGAGTGCAAGGTAACTCTGGCGGCCAATGGAAAGTCAGCTGACTGCAGTGTTGAG
GAAGAACCTTGGAAACGTGAAAAATAAGGATCCACCGGATCTAGATAACTGATCATAATCAGCCATACCA
CATTTGTAGAGGTTTTACTTGCTTTAAAAAACCTCCCACACCTCCCCCTGAACCTGAAACATAAAATGAA
TGCAATTGTTGTTGTTAACTTGTTTATTGCAGCTTATAATGGTTACAAATAAAGCAATAGCATCACAAAT
TTCACAAATAAAGCATTTTTTTCACTGCATTCTAGTTGTGGTTTGTCCAAACTCATCAATGTATCTTAAC
GCGTAAATTGTAAGCGTTAATATTTTGTTAAAATTCGCGTTAAATTTTTGTTAAATCAGCTCATTTTTTA
ACCAATAGGCCGAAATCGGCAAAATCCCTTATAAATCAAAAGAATAGACCGAGATAGGGT
[37 nt withheld, positions 3561-3597]
AAAGAACGTGGACTCCAACGTCAAAGG
[49 nt withheld, positions 3625-3673]
T
[91 nt withheld, positions 3675-3765]
G
[124 nt withheld, positions 3767-3890]
CAGGTGGCACTTTTCGGGGAAATGTGCGCGGAACCCCTATTTGTTTATTTTTCTAAATACATTCAAATAT
GTATCCGCTCATGAGACAATAACCCTGATAAATGCTTCAATAATATTGAAAAAGGAAGAGTCCTGAGGCG
GAAAGAACCAGCTGTGGAATGTGTGTCAGTTAGGGTGTGGAAAGTCCCCAGGCTCCCCAGCAGGCAGAAG
TATGCAAAGCATGCATCTCAATTAGTCAGCAACCAGGTGTGGAAAGTCCCCAGGCTCCCCAGCAGGCAGA
AGTATGCAAAGCATGCATCTCAATTAGTCAGCAACCATAGTCCCGCCCCTAACTCCGCCCATCCCGCCCC
TAACTCCGCCCAGTTCCGCCCATTCTCCGCCCCATGGCTGACTAATTTTTTTTATTTATGCAGAGGCCGA
GGCCGCCTCGGCCTCTGAGCTATTCCAGAAGTAGTGAGGAGGCTTTTTTGGAGGCCTAGGCTTTTGCAAA
GATCGATCAAGAGACAGGATGAGGATCGTTTCGCATGATTGAACAAGATGGATTGCACGCAGGTTCTCCG
GCCGCTTGGGTGGAGAGGCTATTCGGCTATGACTGGGCACAACAGACAATCGGCTGCTCTGATGCCGCCG
TGTTCCGGCTGTCAGCGCAGGGGCGCCCGGTTCTTTTTGTCAAGACCGACCTGTCCGGTGCCCTGAATGA
ACTGCAAGACGAGGCAGCGCGGCTATCGTGGCTGGCCACGACGGGCGTTCCTTGCGCAGCTGTGCTCGAC
GTTGTCACTGAAGCGGGAAGGGACTGGCTGCTATTGGGCGAAGTGCCGGGGCAGGATCTCCTGTCATCTC
ACCTTGCTCCTGCCGAGAAAGTATCCATCATGGCTGATGCAATGCGGCGGCTGCATACGCTTGATCCGGC
TACCTGCCCATTCGACCACCAAGCGAAACATCGCATCGAGCGAGCACGTACTCGGATGGAAGCCGGTCTT
GTCGATCAGGATGATCTGGACGAAGAGCATCAGGGGCTCGCGCCAGCCGAACTGTTCGCCAGGCTCAAGG
CGAGCATGCCCGACGGCGAGGATCTCGTCGTGACCCATGGCGATGCCTGCTTGCCGAATATCATGGTGGA
AAATGGCCGCTTTTCTGGATTCATCGACTGTGGCCGGCTGGGTGTGGCGGACCGCTATCAGGACATAGCG
TTGGCTACCCGTGATATTGCTGAAGAGCTTGGCGGCGAATGGGCTGACCGCTTCCTCGTGCTTTACGGTA
TCGCCGCTCCCGATTCGCAGCGCATCGCCTTCTATCGCCTTCTTGACGAGTTCTTCTGAGCGGGACTCTG
GGGTTCGAAATGACCGACCAAGCGACGCCCAACCTGCCATCACGAGATTTCGATTCCACCGCCGCCTTCT
ATGAAAGGTTGGGCTTCGGAATCGTTTTCCGGGACGCCGGCTGGATGATCCTCCAGCGCGGGGATCTCAT
GCTGGAGTTCTTCGCCCACCCTAGGGGGAGGCTAACTGAAACACGGAAGGAGACAATACCGGAAGGAACC
CGCGCTATGACGGCAATAAAAAGACAGAATAAAACGCACGGTGTTGGGTCGTTTGTTCATAAACGCGGGG
TTCGGTCCCAGGGCTGGCACTCTGTCGATACCCCACCGAGACCCCATTGGGGCCAATACGCCCGCGTTTC
TTCCTTTTCCCCACCCCACCCCCCAAGTTCGGGTGAAGGCCCAGGGCTCGCAGCCAACGTCGGGGCGGCA
GGCCCTGCCATAGCCTCAGGTTACTCATATATACTTTAGATTGATTTAAAACTTCATTTTTAATTTAAAA
GGATCTAGGTGAAGATCCTTTTTGATAATCTCATGACCAAAATCCCTTAACGTGAGTTTTCGTTCCACTG
AGCGTCAGACCCCGTAGAAAAGATCAAAGGATCTTCTTGAGATCCTTTTTTTCTGCGCGTAATCTGCTGC
TTGCAAACAAAAAAACCACCGCTACCAGCGGTGGTTTGTTTGCCGGATCAAGAGCTACCAACTCTTTTTC
CGAAGGTAACTGGCTTCAGCAGAGCGCAGATACCAAATACTGTTCTTCTAGTGTAGCCGTAGTTAGGCCA
CCACTTCAAGAACTCTGTAGCACCGCCTACATACCTCGCTCTGCTAATCCTGTTACCAGTGGCTGCTGCC
AGTGGCGATAAGTCGTGTCTTACCGGGTTGGACTCAAGACGATAGTTACCGGATAAGGCGCAGCGGTCGG
GCTGAACGGGGGGTTCGTGCACACAGCCCAGCTTGGAGCGAACGACCTACACCGAACTGAGATACCTACA
GCGTGAGCTATGAGAAAGCGCCACGCTTCCCGAAGGGAGAAAGGCGGACAGGTATCCGGTAAGCGGCAGG
GTCGGAACAGGAGAGCGCACGAGGGAGCTTCCAGGGGGAAACGCCTGGTATCTTTATAGTCCTGTCGGGT
TTCGCCACCTCTGACTTGAGCGTCGATTTTTGTGATGCTCGTCAGGGGGGCGGAGCCTATGGAAAAACGC
CAGCAACGCGGCCTTTTTACGGTTCCTGGCCTTTTGCTGGCCTTTTGCTCACATGTTCTTT
Features (pLannotate 1.2.2; 16 found; start..end, strand, type, name):
      7..41      +  rep_origin     RSF ori (fragment): Plasmids containing the RSF 1030 origin of replication can be propagated in E. coli cells that contain additional plasmids with compatible origins.
    109..412     +  enhancer       CMV enhancer: human cytomegalovirus immediate early enhancer
    413..616     +  promoter       CMV promoter: human cytomegalovirus (CMV) immediate early promoter
    661..1377    +  CDS            EGFP: EGFP is a basic (constitutively fluorescent) green fluorescent protein published in 1996, derived from Aequorea victoria. It is reported to be a rapidly-maturing weak dimer with moderate acid sensitivity.
   1378..1413    +  misc_feature   MCS (fragment): multiple cloning site
   1414..3174    +  CDS            Slc1a2: EAA2_RAT - Also known as Eaat2, Glt1. Experimental evidence at protein level: Swiss-Prot protein existence level 1. Sodium-dependent, high-affinity amino acid transporter that mediates the uptake of L-glutamate and also L-aspartate and D-aspartate (PubMed:1448170, PubMed:7913472). Functions as a symporter that transports one amino acid molecule together with two or three Na(+) ions and one proton, in parallel with the counter-transport of one K(+) ion (PubMed:1448170). Mediates Cl(-) flux that is not coupled to amino acid transport; this avoids the accumulation of negative charges due to aspar
   3200..3284    +  CDS            large T antigen (fragment): large T antigen from SV40 (simian virus 40)
   3307..3428    +  polyA_signal   SV40 poly(A) signal: SV40 polyadenylation signal
   3462..3890    -  rep_origin     f1 ori (sequence partly withheld): f1 bacteriophage origin of replication; arrow indicates direction of (+) strand synthesis
   3917..4021    +  promoter       AmpR promoter: bla
   4023..4380    +  promoter       SV40 promoter: SV40 enhancer and early promoter
   4415..5209    +  CDS            NeoR/KanR: aminoglycoside phosphotransferase from Tn5; aph(3')-II (or nptII); confers resistance to neomycin, kanamycin, and G418 (Geneticin®)
   5230..5382    +  CDS            ble (fragment): BLE_KLEPN - Experimental evidence at protein level: Swiss-Prot protein existence level 1. Binding protein with a strong affinity to the bleomycin family of antibiotics. Binds to CL990; an antimitotic-antibiotic compound. From Klebsiella pneumoniae.
   5441..5488    +  polyA_signal   HSV TK poly(A) signal: herpes simplex virus thymidine kinase polyadenylation signal (Cole and Stacy, 1985)
   5579..5595    -  polyA_signal   bGH poly(A) signal (fragment): bovine growth hormone polyadenylation signal
   5817..6405    +  rep_origin     ori: high-copy-number ColE1/pMB1/pBR322/pUC origin of replication
