[The description below was written by a language model from this plasmid's Addgene catalogue record and pLannotate feature annotations shown in this document.]
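Description:
GFP-GLT1a-V5 is a mammalian expression plasmid built on the pEGFP-C1 backbone that encodes the rat glutamate transporter GLT-1a (Slc1a2, also known as EAAT2) fused at its N-terminus to EGFP. The human cytomegalovirus immediate-early enhancer and promoter drive transcription. The EGFP coding sequence runs through a short remnant of the multiple cloning site directly into the Slc1a2 open reading frame, and an SV40 polyadenylation signal terminates the transcript. According to the catalogue entry, a V5 epitope has been placed within an extracellular loop of the transporter. The automated annotation does not mark this tag as a separate feature, presumably because it lies inside the span annotated as Slc1a2. The restriction sites used for cloning are not recorded.

The plasmid replicates in E. coli at high copy from a ColE1/pUC-type origin and also carries an f1 phage origin. Selection relies on a single Tn5 aminoglycoside phosphotransferase gene (NeoR/KanR) with dual promoters. A bacterial promoter gives kanamycin resistance in E. coli, while the SV40 early promoter and HSV TK polyadenylation signal allow G418 selection in transfected mammalian cells. The short fragments annotated as RSF ori, large T antigen, ble and bGH poly(A) are most likely backbone remnants or annotation matches, not functional elements.

The two tags are complementary. EGFP on the intracellular N-terminus reports the total transporter pool and its localisation, while the extracellular V5 epitope can be reached by antibodies on intact cells, which allows selective labelling of surface GLT-1a. The associated publication concerns activity-dependent regulation of GLT-1 surface diffusion in rat astrocytes, in dissociated and slice cultures, which fits this design.
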