Addgene plasmid #162517: GFP-GLT1a-V5
Purpose: Rat GLT-1a cDNA N-terminally tagged with EGFP with a v5 tag in the extracellular loop
Depositing lab: Josef Kittler. Depositing organization: University College London. Publication: Neuronal activity mediated regulation of glutamate transporter GLT-1 surface diffusion in rat astrocytes in dissociated and slice cultures. Al Awabdh S, Gupta-Agarwal S, Sheehan DF, Muir J, Norkett R, Twelvetrees AE, Griffin LD, Kittler JT. Glia. 2016 Jul;64(7):1252-64. doi: 10.1002/glia.22997. PubMed 27189737.
Backbone
  Vector backbone: pEGFP-C1 (Clontech)
  Vector type: Mammalian Expression
Growth in bacteria
  Bacterial resistance: Kanamycin, 50 μg/mL
  Growth temperature: 37°C
  Growth strain: DH5alpha
  Copy number: High Copy
Gene/Insert
  Gene/Insert name: GLT1a
  Species: R. norvegicus (rat)
  Entrez Gene: Slc1a2 (a.k.a. Eaat2, Glt, Glt-1)
  Promoter: CMV
  Cloning method: Restriction Enzyme; 5′ cloning site Unknown (unknown if destroyed)
Terms and licenses: Academic/Nonprofit Terms; Industry Terms: Not Available to Industry
How to cite: GFP-GLT1a-V5 was a gift from Josef Kittler (Addgene plasmid # 162517 ; http://n2t.net/addgene:162517 ; RRID:Addgene_162517)
